Addgene plasmid #99822: pHI-Sm-rds3
Purpose: Expresses S. mansoni radial spoke 3
Depositing lab: Phillip Newmark.
Backbone
  Vector backbone: pJC53.2
  Vector type: Bacterial Expression
Growth in bacteria
  Bacterial resistance: Kanamycin, 50 μg/mL
  Growth temperature: 37°C
  Growth strain: DH5alpha
  Copy number: Unknown
Gene/Insert
  Gene/Insert name: radial spoke 3
  Cloning method: Restriction Enzyme; 5′ cloning site unknown (unknown if destroyed); 3′ cloning site unknown (unknown if destroyed)
Terms and licenses: Academic/Nonprofit Terms; Industry Terms: Not Available to Industry
Depositor comments: Addgene Note: These plasmids were generated for in vitro transcription and may not be suitable for overexpression studies. The inserts were amplified from cDNA and may differ from NCBI reference sequences.
How to cite: pHI-Sm-rds3 was a gift from Phillip Newmark (Addgene plasmid # 99822)
