[The description below was written by a language model from this plasmid's Addgene catalogue record and pLannotate feature annotations shown in this document.]
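Description:
pHI-Sm-rds3 is a small (about 4 kb) bacterial plasmid built on the pJC53.2 backbone that carries a cDNA-derived fragment of the Schistosoma mansoni radial spoke 3 gene. It replicates in E. coli from a high-copy ColE1/pUC-type origin and is selected with kanamycin through the neo (nptII) gene. The sequence annotation also shows an intact β-lactamase (AmpR) coding sequence, a fragment of an M13 phage origin, and a remnant of the Tn5 transposase that most likely travelled with the kanamycin resistance cassette.

The insert spans roughly 780 bp and was recognised by the annotation software through similarity to human RSPH3, the radial spoke head protein that acts as a protein kinase A-anchoring scaffold in cilia. That label reflects homology only, since the catalogue entry gives the source as S. mansoni. The fragment sits between two sets of converging phage promoters, with T7 and SP6 reading in from one side and T7 and T3 from the other, and the whole unit is bracketed by outward-positioned T7 terminators. SP6 or T3 polymerase can therefore produce single-stranded sense or antisense transcripts, as is typically done for riboprobes. T7 polymerase transcribes both strands at once to yield double-stranded RNA, of the kind commonly used for RNA interference.

Although it is catalogued as a bacterial expression vector, the repository notes that these plasmids were made for in vitro transcription and may not suit protein overexpression. It also notes that the cDNA-amplified insert may differ from reference sequences. The cloning sites used are not recorded.
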