Features (pLannotate 1.2.2; 13 found; start..end, strand, type, name):
      1..48      -  terminator     T7 terminator: transcription terminator for bacteriophage T7 RNA polymerase
     62..80      +  promoter       T7 promoter: promoter for bacteriophage T7 RNA polymerase
     84..102     +  promoter       SP6 promoter: promoter for bacteriophage SP6 RNA polymerase
    119..895     +  CDS            RSPH3 (fragment): RSPH3_HUMAN - Also known as RSHL2, RSP3. Experimental evidence at protein level: Swiss-Prot protein existence level 1. Functions as a protein kinase A-anchoring protein that scaffolds the cAMP-dependent protein kinase holoenzyme. May serve as a point of convergence for MAPK and PKA signaling in cilia. From Homo sapiens (Human).
    907..925     -  promoter       T3 promoter: promoter for bacteriophage T3 RNA polymerase
    929..947     -  promoter       T7 promoter: promoter for bacteriophage T7 RNA polymerase
    961..1008    +  terminator     T7 terminator: transcription terminator for bacteriophage T7 RNA polymerase
   1015..1081    +  rep_origin     M13 ori (fragment): M13 bacteriophage origin of replication; arrow indicates direction of (+) strand synthesis
   1084..1383    +  CDS            tnpA (fragment): TN5P_ECOLX - Also known as tnp. Experimental evidence at protein level: Swiss-Prot protein existence level 1. Mediates transposition of transposon Tn5 by a 'cut and paste' mechanism. First, the monomeric transposase binds the 19 bp inverted DNA repeats flanking the transposon. Then, dimerization of the DNA- bound transposase creates a synaptic DNA complex. After nicking of the first DNA strand, excision of the transposon proceeds through a series of intermediates. The transposase then mediates the insertion of the transposon at a new site by strand transfer. The activity of the wild- type tran
   1415..2206    +  CDS            neo: KKA2_KLEPN - Also known as kan, nptII. Experimental evidence at protein level: Swiss-Prot protein existence level 1. Resistance to kanamycin, neomycin, paromomycin, ribostamycin, butirosin and gentamicin B. From Klebsiella pneumoniae.
   2210..2226    +  promoter       AmpR promoter (fragment): bla
   2227..3087    +  CDS            AmpR: β-lactamase; bla; confers resistance to ampicillin, carbenicillin, and related antibiotics
   3258..3846    +  rep_origin     ori: high-copy-number ColE1/pMB1/pBR322/pUC origin of replication
>Addgene plasmid #99822 | pHI-Sm-rds3 | addgene full sequence | sequence record 194867 | Addgene NGS Result
CAAAAAACCCCTCAAGACCCGTTTAGAGGCCCCAAGGGGTTATGCTAGGCGCGCCGGATCCTAATACGAC
TCACTATAGGGAGATTTAGGTGACACTATAGAAGTGACCTTTGTATTGCCTGCTCATGCTCAGCCTGATC
CCATTGAAATTCAGAAACAAATAGAAAGGAGACGCAATTTTATTGCTCGTCGTGGAATGCGTGAAGAACT
GAGGCCGAAATCCCCATTACCTCTAGATGGTAGACTCCATCAACCAGTTCAAACAGAACTTTACTTGGAA
GCTCTTACGGAACAAATCGAAGAAGCAGATGAAACTTGTCAGACGGACGATTTTCTTGACAGACCACCTA
CTCCTCTTTACGTACCAGCCAAAGTTGGTGTAGATGTAATGACTCAAATATATGAAGGAGATCTTTTTGA
CTTTGATTTAGAAGTGACGCCAGTATTAGAAGTTTTAATTGGTAAAACAATTGAACAATCTCTACTTGAA
ATTGCGGAGGAAGAAGAATTAGCTAGTATACGTGCTCAACAGAATGCTTTTGAAGAAATACGTCAAGCTG
ATCTTTTAGAAGTTGCTAGGCTTACAGAACGTGAAAGACGTATACAAGAAGAAAAAGAACGACGTAAAGC
TCAATTTCTAGCTGTAATTGAACAAGAAAAAGAGTTGACTACAAAAGTTGCTGCACAAGCATTTGCCAAA
GCCTATTTAGCTGATTTACAAACACATGTATTTAATAATCTAACTGAAACAGGTTACTTTTATGATCCAG
TTGAACGAGATATTGAGGAAGGATTTTTACCTTGGCTTATGGCAGAAACCGATGAAGAACTTGAATTATG
GAATGATGCGTGTCTATTATTAGATGGAATGATTAGAGAAGTTGTTCAAGAAAGACACAAGGTCTCCCTT
TAGTGAGGGTTAATTCTCCCTATAGTGAGTCGTATTAGGATCCGGCGCGCCTAGCATAACCCCTTGGGGC
CTCTAAACGGGTCTTGAGGGGTTTTTTGACGCGTCGATTTCGGCCTATTGGTTAAAAAATGAGCTGATTT
AACAAAAATTTAACGCGAATTTTAACAAAATTCAGGGCGCAAGGGCTGCTAAAGGAAGCGGAACACGTAG
AAAGCCAGTCCGCAGAAACGGTGCTGACCCCGGATGAATGTCAGCTACTGGGCTATCTGGACAAGGGAAA
ACGCAAGCGCAAAGAGAAAGCAGGTAGCTTGCAGTGGGCTTACATGGCGATAGCTAGACTGGGCGGTTTT
ATGGACAGCAAGCGAACCGGAATTGCCAGCTGGGGCGCCCTCTGGTAAGGTTGGGAAGCCCTGCAAAGTA
AACTGGATGGCTTTCTTGCCGCCAATGATCTGATGGCGCAGGGGATCAAGATCTGATCAAGAGACAGGAT
GAGGATCGTTTCGCATGATTGAACAAGATGGATTGCACGCAGGTTCTCCGGCCGCTTGGGTGGAGAGGCT
ATTCGGCTATGACTGGGCACAACAGACAATCGGCTGCTCTGATGCCGCCGTGTTCCGGCTGTCAGCGCAG
GGGCGCCCGGTTCTTTTTGTCAAGACCGACCTGTCCGGTGCCCTGAATGAACTGCAGGACGAGGCAGCGC
GGCTATCGTGGCTGGCCACGACGGGCGTTCCTTGCGCAGCTGTGCTCGACGTTGTCACTGAAGCGGGAAG
GGACTGGCTGCTATTGGGCGAAGTGCCGGGGCAGGATCTCCTGTCATCCCACCTTGCTCCTGCCGAGAAA
GTATCCATCATGGCTGATGCAATGCGGCGGCTGCATACGCTTGATCCGGCTACCTGCCCATTCGACCACC
AAGCGAAACATCGCATCGAGCGAGCACGTACTCGGATGGAAGCCGGTCTTGTCGATCAGGATGATCTGGA
CGAAGAGCATCAGGGGCTCGCGCCAGCCGAACTGTTCGCCAGGCTCAAGGCGCGCATGCCCGACGGCGAG
GATCTCGTCGTGACCCATGGCGATGCCTGCTTGCCGAATATCATGGTGGAAAATGGCCGCTTTTCTGGAT
TCATCGACTGTGGCCGGCTGGGTGTGGCGGACCGCTATCAGGACATAGCGTTGGCTACCCGTGATATTGC
TGAAGAGCTTGGCGGCGAATGGGCTGACCGCTTCCTCGTGCTTTACGGTATCGCCGCTCCCGATTCGCAG
CGCATCGCCTTCTATCGCCTTCTTGACGAGTTCTTCTGAATTGAAAAAGGAAGAGTATGAGTATTCAACA
TTTCCGTGTCGCCCTTATTCCCTTTTTTGCGGCATTTTGCCTTCCTGTTTTTGCTCACCCAGAAACGCTG
GTGAAAGTAAAAGATGCTGAAGATCAGTTGGGTGCACGAGTGGGTTACATCGAACTGGATCTCAACAGCG
GTAAGATCCTTGAGAGTTTTCGCCCCGAAGAACGTTTTCCAATGATGAGCACTTTTAAAGTTCTGCTATG
TGGCGCGGTATTATCCCGTATTGACGCCGGGCAAGAGCAACTCGGTCGCCGCATACACTATTCTCAGAAT
GACTTGGTTGAGTACTCACCAGTCACAGAAAAGCATCTTACGGATGGCATGACAGTAAGAGAATTATGCA
GTGCTGCCATAACCATGAGTGATAACACTGCGGCCAACTTACTTCTGACAACGATCGGAGGACCGAAGGA
GCTAACCGCTTTTTTGCACAACATGGGGGATCATGTAACTCGCCTTGATCGTTGGGAACCGGAGCTGAAT
GAAGCCATACCAAACGACGAGCGTGACACCACGATGCCTGTAGCAATGGCAACAACGTTGCGCAAACTAT
TAACTGGCGAACTACTTACTCTAGCTTCCCGGCAACAATTAATAGACTGGATGGAGGCGGATAAAGTTGC
AGGACCACTTCTGCGCTCGGCCCTTCCGGCTGGCTGGTTTATTGCTGATAAATCTGGAGCCGGTGAGCGT
GGGTCTCGCGGTATCATTGCAGCACTGGGGCCAGATGGTAAGCCCTCCCGTATCGTAGTTATCTACACGA
CGGGGAGCCAGGCAACTATGGATGAACGAAATAGACAGATCGCTGAGATAGGTGCCTCACTGATTAAGCA
TTGGTAACTGTCAGACCAAGTTTACTCATATATACTTTAGATTGATTTAAAACTTCATTTTTAATTTAAA
AGGATCTAGGTGAAGATCCTTTTTGATAATCTCATGACCAAAATCCCTTAACGTGAGTTTTCGTTCCACT
GAGCGTCAGACCCCGTAGAAAAGATCAAAGGATCTTCTTGAGATCCTTTTTTTCTGCGCGTAATCTGCTG
CTTGCAAACAAAAAAACCACCGCTACCAGCGGTGGTTTGTTTGCCGGATCAAGAGCTACCAACTCTTTTT
CCGAAGGTAACTGGCTTCAGCAGAGCGCAGATACCAAATACTGTTCTTCTAGTGTAGCCGTAGTTAGGCC
ACCACTTCAAGAACTCTGTAGCACCGCCTACATACCTCGCTCTGCTAATCCTGTTACCAGTGGCTGCTGC
CAGTGGCGATAAGTCGTGTCTTACCGGGTTGGACTCAAGACGATAGTTACCGGATAAGGCGCAGCGGTCG
GGCTGAACGGGGGGTTCGTGCACACAGCCCAGCTTGGAGCGAACGACCTACACCGAACTGAGATACCTAC
AGCGTGAGCTATGAGAAAGCGCCACGCTTCCCGAAGGGAGAAAGGCGGACAGGTATCCGGTAAGCGGCAG
GGTCGGAACAGGAGAGCGCACGAGGGAGCTTCCAGGGGGAAACGCCTGGTATCTTTATAGTCCTGTCGGG
TTTCGCCACCTCTGACTTGAGCGTCGATTTTTGTGATGCTCGTCAGGGGGGCGGAGCCTATGGAAAAACG
CCAGCAACGCGGCCTTTTTACGGTTCCTGGCCTTTTGCTGGCCTTTTGCTCACATGTTCTTTCCTGCGTT
ATCCCCTGATTCTGTGGATAACCGTATTACCGCCTTTGAGTGAGCTGATACCGCTCGCCGCAGCCGAACG
ACCGAGCGCAGCGAGTCAGTGAGCGAGGAAGCACGCGT
